>Addgene plasmid #238908 | EGFP-fMCP | addgene full sequence | sequence record 478588 | Addgene NGS Result
GACGGATCGGGAGATCTCCCGATCCCCTATGGTGCACTCTCAGTACAATCTGCTCTGATGCCGCATAGTT
AAGCCAGTATCTGCTCCCTGCTTGTGTGTTGGAGGTCGCTGAGTAGTGCGCGAGCAAAATTTAAGCTACA
ACAAGGCAAGGCTTGACCGACAATTGCATGAAGAATCTGCTTAGGGTTAGGCGTTTTGCGCTGCTTCGCG
ATGTACGGGCCAGATATACGCGTTGGTAGGCGTGTACGGTGGGAGGCCTATATAAGCAGAGCTCGTTTAG
TGAACCGTCAGATCGCGCCGACATCACCATGGTGAGCAAGGGCGAGGAGCTGTTCACCGGGGTGGTGCCC
ATCCTGGTCGAGCTGGACGGCGACGTAAACGGCCACAAGTTCAGCGTGTCCGGCGAGGGCGAGGGCGATG
CCACCTACGGCAAGCTGACCCTGAAGTTCATCTGCACCACCGGCAAGCTGCCCGTGCCCTGGCCCACCCT
CGTGACCACCCTGACCTACGGCGTGCAGTGCTTCAGCCGCTACCCCGACCACATGAAGCAGCACGACTTC
TTCAAGTCCGCCATGCCCGAAGGCTACGTCCAGGAGCGCACCATCTTCTTCAAGGACGACGGCAACTACA
AGACCCGCGCCGAGGTGAAGTTCGAGGGCGACACCCTGGTGAACCGCATCGAGCTGAAGGGCATCGACTT
CAAGGAGGACGGCAACATCCTGGGGCACAAGCTGGAGTACAACTACAACAGCCACAACGTCTATATCATG
GCCGACAAGCAGAAGAACGGCATCAAGGTGAACTTCAAGATCCGCCACAACATCGAGGACGGCAGCGTGC
AGCTCGCCGACCACTACCAGCAGAACACCCCCATCGGCGACGGCCCCGTGCTGCTGCCCGACAACCACTA
CCTGAGCACCCAGTCCGCCCTGAGCAAAGACCCCAACGAGAAGCGCGATCACATGGTCCTGCTGGAGTTC
GTGACCGCCGCCGGGATCACTCTCGGCATGGACGAGCTGTACAAGGGAGGCGGAGGCTCCGGAGGCGGAG
GCTCCCTGCCCCCCCTGGAGCGCCTGACCCTGGGAGGCGGAGGCTCCGGAGGCGGAGGCTCCGCCTGGCG
TTCGTACTTAAATATGGAACTAACCATTCCAATTTTCGCCACGAATTCCGACTGCGAGCTTATTGTTAAG
GCAATGCAAGGTCTCCTAAAAGATGGAAACCCGATTCCCTCAGCAATCGCAGCAAACTCCGGCATCTACG
GCTCCGGAATGGCTTCTAACTTTACTCAGTTCGTTCTCGTCGACAATGGCGGAACTGGCGACGTGACTGT
CGCCCCAAGCAACTTCGCTAACGGGATCGCTGAATGGATCAGCTCTAACTCGCGTTCACAGGCTTACAAA
GTAACCTGTAGCGTTCGTCAGAGCTCTGCGCAGAATCGCAAATACACCATCAAAGTCGAGGTGCCTAAAG
GCGGATCCCGTCGCCGCCGTCGTCGCCGCGGTTAAGAATTCTCTAGAGGGCCCTATTCTATAGTGTCACC
TAAATGCTAGAGCTCGCTGATCAGCCTCGACTGTGCCTTCTAGTTGCCAGCCATCTGTTGTTTGCCCCTC
CCCCGTGCCTTCCTTGACCCTGGAAGGTGCCACTCCCACTGTCCTTTCCTAATAAAATGAGGAAATTGCA
TCGCATTGTCTGAGTAGGTGTCATTCTATTCTGGGGGGTGGGGTGGGGCAGGACAGCAAGGGGGAGGATT
GGGAAGACAATAGCAGGCATGCTGGGGATGCGGTGGGCTCTATGGCTTCTGAGGCGGAAAGAACCAGCTG
GGGCTCTAGGGGGTATCCCC
[124 nt withheld, positions 1841-1964]
C
[91 nt withheld, positions 1966-2056]
A
[49 nt withheld, positions 2058-2106]
CCTTTGACGTTGGAGTCCACGTTCTTT
[37 nt withheld, positions 2134-2170]
ACCCTATCTCGGTCTATTCTTTTGATTTATAAGGGATTTTGCCGATTTCGGCCTATTGGTTAAAAAATGA
GCTGATTTAACAAAAATTTAACGCGAATTAATTCTGTGGAATGTGTGTCAGTTAGGGTGTGGAAAGTCCC
CAGGCTCCCCAGCAGGCAGAAGTATGCAAAGCATGCATCTCAATTAGTCAGCAACCAGGTGTGGAAAGTC
CCCAGGCTCCCCAGCAGGCAGAAGTATGCAAAGCATGCATCTCAATTAGTCAGCAACCATAGTCCCGCCC
CTAACTCCGCCCATCCCGCCCCTAACTCCGCCCAGTTCCGCCCATTCTCCGCCCCATGGCTGACTAATTT
TTTTTATTTATGCAGAGGCCGAGGCCGCCTCTGCCTCTGAGCTATTCCAGAAGTAGTGAGGAGGCTTTTT
TGGAGGCCTAGGCTTTTGCAAAAAGCTCCCGGGAGCTTGTATATCCATTTTCGGATCTGATCAAGAGACA
GGATGAGGATCGTTTCGCATGATTGAACAAGATGGATTGCACGCAGGTTCTCCGGCCGCTTGGGTGGAGA
GGCTATTCGGCTATGACTGGGCACAACAGACAATCGGCTGCTCTGATGCCGCCGTGTTCCGGCTGTCAGC
GCAGGGGCGCCCGGTTCTTTTTGTCAAGACCGACCTGTCCGGTGCCCTGAATGAACTGCAGGACGAGGCA
GCGCGGCTATCGTGGCTGGCCACGACGGGCGTTCCTTGCGCAGCTGTGCTCGACGTTGTCACTGAAGCGG
GAAGGGACTGGCTGCTATTGGGCGAAGTGCCGGGGCAGGATCTCCTGTCATCTCACCTTGCTCCTGCCGA
GAAAGTATCCATCATGGCTGATGCAATGCGGCGGCTGCATACGCTTGATCCGGCTACCTGCCCATTCGAC
CACCAAGCGAAACATCGCATCGAGCGAGCACGTACTCGGATGGAAGCCGGTCTTGTCGATCAGGATGATC
TGGACGAAGAGCATCAGGGGCTCGCGCCAGCCGAACTGTTCGCCAGGCTCAAGGCGCGCATGCCCGACGG
CGAGGATCTCGTCGTGACCCATGGCGATGCCTGCTTGCCGAATATCATGGTGGAAAATGGCCGCTTTTCT
GGATTCATCGACTGTGGCCGGCTGGGTGTGGCGGACCGCTATCAGGACATAGCGTTGGCTACCCGTGATA
TTGCTGAAGAGCTTGGCGGCGAATGGGCTGACCGCTTCCTCGTGCTTTACGGTATCGCCGCTCCCGATTC
GCAGCGCATCGCCTTCTATCGCCTTCTTGACGAGTTCTTCTGAGCGGGACTCTGGGGTTCGAAATGACCG
ACCAAGCGACGCCCAACCTGCCATCACGAGATTTCGATTCCACCGCCGCCTTCTATGAAAGGTTGGGCTT
CGGAATCGTTTTCCGGGACGCCGGCTGGATGATCCTCCAGCGCGGGGATCTCATGCTGGAGTTCTTCGCC
CACCCCAACTTGTTTATTGCAGCTTATAATGGTTACAAATAAAGCAATAGCATCACAAATTTCACAAATA
AAGCATTTTTTTCACTGCATTCTAGTTGTGGTTTGTCCAAACTCATCAATGTATCTTATCATGTCTGTAT
ACCGTCGACCTCTAGCTAGAGCTTGGCGTAATCATGGTCATAGCTGTTTCCTGTGTGAAATTGTTATCCG
CTCACAATTCCACACAACATACGAGCCGGAAGCATAAAGTGTAAAGCCTGGGGTGCCTAATGAGTGAGCT
AACTCACATTAATTGCGTTGCGCTCACTGCCCGCTTTCCAGTCGGGAAACCTGTCGTGCCAGCTGCATTA
ATGAATCGGCCAACGCGCGGGGAGAGGCGGTTTGCGTATTGGGCGCTCTTCCGCTTCCTCGCTCACTGAC
TCGCTGCGCTCGGTCGTTCGGCTGCGGCGAGCGGTATCAGCTCACTCAAAGGCGGTAATACGGTTATCCA
CAGAATCAGGGGATAACGCAGGAAAGAACATGTGAGCAAAAGGCCAGCAAAAGGCCAGGAACCGTAAAAA
GGCCGCGTTGCTGGCGTTTTTCCATAGGCTCCGCCCCCCTGACGAGCATCACAAAAATCGACGCTCAAGT
CAGAGGTGGCGAAACCCGACAGGACTATAAAGATACCAGGCGTTTCCCCCTGGAAGCTCCCTCGTGCGCT
CTCCTGTTCCGACCCTGCCGCTTACCGGATACCTGTCCGCCTTTCTCCCTTCGGGAAGCGTGGCGCTTTC
TCATAGCTCACGCTGTAGGTATCTCAGTTCGGTGTAGGTCGTTCGCTCCAAGCTGGGCTGTGTGCACGAA
CCCCCCGTTCAGCCCGACCGCTGCGCCTTATCCGGTAACTATCGTCTTGAGTCCAACCCGGTAAGACACG
ACTTATCGCCACTGGCAGCAGCCACTGGTAACAGGATTAGCAGAGCGAGGTATGTAGGCGGTGCTACAGA
GTTCTTGAAGTGGTGGCCTAACTACGGCTACACTAGAAGAACAGTATTTGGTATCTGCGCTCTGCTGAAG
CCAGTTACCTTCGGAAAAAGAGTTGGTAGCTCTTGATCCGGCAAACAAACCACCGCTGGTAGCGGTGGTT
TTTTTGTTTGCAAGCAGCAGATTACGCGCAGAAAAAAAGGATCTCAAGAAGATCCTTTGATCTTTTCTAC
GGGGTCTGACGCTCAGTGGAACGAAAACTCACGTTAAGGGATTTTGGTCATGAGATTATCAAAAAGGATC
TTCACCTAGATCCTTTTAAATTAAAAATGAAGTTTTAAATCAATCTAAAGTATATATGAGTAAACTTGGT
CTGACAGTTACCAATGCTTAATCAGTGAGGCACCTATCTCAGCGATCTGTCTATTTCGTTCATCCATAGT
TGCCTGACTCCCCGTCGTGTAGATAACTACGATACGGGAGGGCTTACCATCTGGCCCCAGTGCTGCAATG
ATACCGCGAGACCCACGCTCACCGGCTCCAGATTTATCAGCAATAAACCAGCCAGCCGGAAGGGCCGAGC
GCAGAAGTGGTCCTGCAACTTTATCCGCCTCCATCCAGTCTATTAATTGTTGCCGGGAAGCTAGAGTAAG
TAGTTCGCCAGTTAATAGTTTGCGCAACGTTGTTGCCATTGCTACAGGCATCGTGGTGTCACGCTCGTCG
TTTGGTATGGCTTCATTCAGCTCCGGTTCCCAACGATCAAGGCGAGTTACATGATCCCCCATGTTGTGCA
AAAAAGCGGTTAGCTCCTTCGGTCCTCCGATCGTTGTCAGAAGTAAGTTGGCCGCAGTGTTATCACTCAT
GGTTATGGCAGCACTGCATAATTCTCTTACTGTCATGCCATCCGTAAGATGCTTTTCTGTGACTGGTGAG
TACTCAACCAAGTCATTCTGAGAATAGTGTATGCGGCGACCGAGTTGCTCTTGCCCGGCGTCAATACGGG
ATAATACCGCGCCACATAGCAGAACTTTAAAAGTGCTCATCATTGGAAAACGTTCTTCGGGGCGAAAACT
CTCAAGGATCTTACCGCTGTTGAGATCCAGTTCGATGTAACCCACTCGTGCACCCAACTGATCTTCAGCA
TCTTTTACTTTCACCAGCGTTTCTGGGTGAGCAAAAACAGGAAGGCAAAATGCCGCAAAAAAGGGAATAA
GGGCGACACGGAAATGTTGAATACTCATACTCTTCCTTTTTCAATATTATTGAAGCATTTATCAGGGTTA
TTGTCTCATGAGCGGATACATATTTGAATGTATTTAGAAAAATAAACAAATAGGGGTTCCGCGCACATTT
CCCCGAAAAGTGCCACCTGACGTC
Features (pLannotate 1.2.2; 21 found; start..end, strand, type, name):
     28..80      -  misc_feature   bom (fragment): basis of mobility region from pBR322
    235..273     +  promoter       minimal CMV promoter: human cytomegalovirus (CMV) immediate early promoter
    309..1025    +  CDS            EGFP: EGFP is a basic (constitutively fluorescent) green fluorescent protein published in 1996, derived from Aequorea victoria. It is reported to be a rapidly-maturing weak dimer with moderate acid sensitivity.
   1056..1082    +  CDS            NES: nuclear export signal from the HIV Rev protein (Fischer et al., 1995)
   1111..1259    +  CDS            MS2 (fragment): bacteriophage MS2 coat protein binds to a specific stem-loop structure in the viral RNA (Peabody, 1993)
   1272..1470    +  CDS            MS2 (fragment): bacteriophage MS2 coat protein binds to a specific stem-loop structure in the viral RNA (Peabody, 1993)
   1527..1545    -  promoter       SP6 promoter: promoter for bacteriophage SP6 RNA polymerase
   1571..1795    +  polyA_signal   bGH poly(A) signal: bovine growth hormone polyadenylation signal
   1799..1820    +  promoter       SV40 promoter (fragment): SV40 enhancer and early promoter
   1841..2269    +  rep_origin     f1 ori (sequence partly withheld): f1 bacteriophage origin of replication; arrow indicates direction of (+) strand synthesis
   2283..2612    +  promoter       SV40 promoter: SV40 enhancer and early promoter
   2679..3470    +  CDS            neo: KKA2_KLEPN - Also known as kan, nptII. Experimental evidence at protein level: Swiss-Prot protein existence level 1. Resistance to kanamycin, neomycin, paromomycin, ribostamycin, butirosin and gentamicin B. From Klebsiella pneumoniae.
   3494..3652    +  CDS            ble (fragment): BLE_KLEPN - Experimental evidence at protein level: Swiss-Prot protein existence level 1. Binding protein with a strong affinity to the bleomycin family of antibiotics. Binds to CL990; an antimitotic-antibiotic compound. From Klebsiella pneumoniae.
   3647..3768    +  polyA_signal   SV40 poly(A) signal: SV40 polyadenylation signal
   3841..3857    -  protein_bind   lac operator: The lac repressor binds to the lac operator to inhibit transcription in E. coli. This inhibition can be relieved by adding lactose or isopropyl-β-D-thiogalactopyranoside (IPTG). lac repressor encoded by lacI
   3865..3895    -  promoter       lac promoter: promoter for the E. coli lac operon
   3910..3931    -  protein_bind   CAP binding site: CAP binding activates transcription in the presence of cAMP. E. coli catabolite activator protein
   3944..4036    -  CDS            lacI (fragment): lac repressor; lacI; The lac repressor binds to the lac operator to inhibit transcription in E. coli. This inhibition can be relieved by adding lactose or isopropyl-β-D-thiogalactopyranoside (IPTG).
   4219..4807    -  rep_origin     ori: high-copy-number ColE1/pMB1/pBR322/pUC origin of replication
   4978..5838    -  CDS            AmpR: β-lactamase; bla; confers resistance to ampicillin, carbenicillin, and related antibiotics
   5839..5943    -  promoter       AmpR promoter: bla
