[The description below was written by a language model from this plasmid's Addgene catalogue record and pLannotate feature annotations shown in this document.]
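Description:
EGFP-fMCP is a mammalian expression plasmid built on the pcDNA3.1 backbone, about 6 kb in the sequenced record. It is propagated in E. coli from a high-copy ColE1/pUC-type origin under ampicillin selection (β-lactamase with its own promoter). The backbone also carries an f1 phage origin for single-stranded DNA production. An SV40 early promoter driving the neomycin/kanamycin phosphotransferase gene with an SV40 polyadenylation signal would permit G418 selection of stably transfected mammalian cells. Small annotated remnants (lac promoter/operator, lacI and ble fragments, a bom fragment, an SP6 promoter) are backbone leftovers with no evident role in the payload.

The synthetic insert, cloned between MluI and EcoRI, is transcribed from a minimal CMV promoter rather than the full CMV enhancer/promoter, which would be expected to give low-level expression, and is terminated by the bovine growth hormone poly(A) signal. The open reading frame encodes EGFP followed by the HIV Rev nuclear export signal and then sequence derived from the bacteriophage MS2 coat protein, which binds a specific MS2 RNA stem-loop. The coat protein is annotated as two separate fragments, indicating that it has been modified relative to the standard sequence; the record does not state what the "f" in fMCP denotes or what the modification is. The associated publication concerns fluorogenic stabilization of interacting proteins for orthogonal RNA imaging. This suggests the construct serves as a green reporter for visualizing MS2-tagged RNAs in live mammalian cells, with the export signal favouring a cytoplasmic location and weak expression plausibly helping to limit background from unbound protein.
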