Addgene plasmid #238908: EGFP-fMCP
Depositing lab: Jian-Hui Jiang. Publication: Fluorogenic Interacting Protein Stabilization for Orthogonal RNA Imaging. Zhou WJ, Wu MY, Shao XJ, Tang LJ, Wang F, Jiang JH. Angew Chem Int Ed Engl. 2025 Apr 10:e202502350. doi: 10.1002/anie.202502350. PubMed 40208703.
Backbone
  Vector backbone: pcDNA3.1
  Vector type: Mammalian Expression
Growth in bacteria
  Bacterial resistance: Ampicillin, 100 μg/mL
  Growth temperature: 37°C
  Growth strain: DH5alpha
  Copy number: High Copy
Gene/Insert
  Gene/Insert name: EGFP-fMCP
  Species: Synthetic
  Promoter: miniCMV (GGTAGGCGTGTACGGTGGGAGGCCTATATAAGCAGAGCT)
  Cloning method: Restriction Enzyme; 5′ cloning site MluI (not destroyed) (unknown if destroyed); 3′ cloning site EcoRI (not destroyed) (unknown if destroyed)
Terms and licenses: Academic/Nonprofit Terms; Industry Terms: Not Available to Industry
How to cite: EGFP-fMCP was a gift from Jian-Hui Jiang (Addgene plasmid # 238908 ; http://n2t.net/addgene:238908 ; RRID:Addgene_238908)
