>Addgene plasmid #238908 | EGFP-fMCP | depositor partial sequence | sequence record 469077 | EGFP
ATGGTGAGCAAGGGCGAGGAGCTGTTCACCGGGGTGGTGCCCATCCTGGTCGAGCTGGACGGCGACGTAA
ACGGCCACAAGTTCAGCGTGTCCGGCGAGGGCGAGGGCGATGCCACCTACGGCAAGCTGACCCTGAAGTT
CATCTGCACCACCGGCAAGCTGCCCGTGCCCTGGCCCACCCTCGTGACCACCCTGACCTACGGCGTGCAG
TGCTTCAGCCGCTACCCCGACCACATGAAGCAGCACGACTTCTTCAAGTCCGCCATGCCCGAAGGCTACG
TCCAGGAGCGCACCATCTTCTTCAAGGACGACGGCAACTACAAGACCCGCGCCGAGGTGAAGTTCGAGGG
CGACACCCTGGTGAACCGCATCGAGCTGAAGGGCATCGACTTCAAGGAGGACGGCAACATCCTGGGGCAC
AAGCTGGAGTACAACTACAACAGCCACAACGTCTATATCATGGCCGACAAGCAGAAGAACGGCATCAAGG
TGAACTTCAAGATCCGCCACAACATCGAGGACGGCAGCGTGCAGCTCGCCGACCACTACCAGCAGAACAC
CCCCATCGGCGACGGCCCCGTGCTGCTGCCCGACAACCACTACCTGAGCACCCAGTCCGCCCTGAGCAAA
GACCCCAACGAGAAGCGCGATCACATGGTCCTGCTGGAGTTCGTGACCGCCGCCGGGATCACTCTCGGCA
TGGACGAGCTGTACAAG
