>Addgene plasmid #238908 | EGFP-fMCP | depositor partial sequence | sequence record 469078 | fMCP
GCCTGGCGTTCGTACTTAAATATGGAACTAACCATTCCAATTTTCGCCACGAATTCCGACTGCGAGCTTA
TTGTTAAGGCAATGCAAGGTCTCCTAAAAGATGGAAACCCGATTCCCTCAGCAATCGCAGCAAACTCCGG
CATCTACGGCTCCGGAATGGCTTCTAACTTTACTCAGTTCGTTCTCGTCGACAATGGCGGAACTGGCGAC
GTGACTGTCGCCCCAAGCAACTTCGCTAACGGGATCGCTGAATGGATCAGCTCTAACTCGCGTTCACAGG
CTTACAAAGTAACCTGTAGCGTTCGTCAGAGCTCTGCGCAGAATCGCAAATACACCATCAAAGTCGAGGT
GCCTAAAGGCGGATCCCGTCGCCGCCGTCGTCGCCGCGGT
